>Addgene plasmid #117183 | pAAV-DIO-IGK-dAPEX2-KDEL | addgene full sequence | sequence record 225124 | Addgene NGS Result
CCTGCAGGCAGCTGCGCGCTCGCTCGCTCACTGAGGCCGCCCGGGCGTCGGGCGACCTTTGGTCGCCCGG
CCTCAGTGAGCGAGCGAGCGCGCAGAGAGGGAGTGGCCAACTCCATCACTAGGGGTTCCTGCGGCCGCAC
GCGTAAGCTTTGCAAAGATGGATAAAGTTTTAAACAGAGAGGAATCTTTGCAGCTAATGGACCTTCTAGG
TCTTGAAAGGAGTGGGAATTGGCTCCGGTGCCCGTCAGTGGGCAGAGCGCACATCGCCCACAGTCCCCGA
GAAGTTGGGGGGAGGGGTCGGCAATTGAACCGGTGCCTAGAGAAGGTGGCGCGGGGTAAACTGGGAAAGT
GATGTCGTGTACTGGCTCCGCCTTTTTCCCGAGGGTGGGGGAGAACCGTATATAAGTGCAGTAGTCGCCG
TGAACGTTCTTTTTCGCAACGGGTTTGCCGCCAGAACACAGGTAAGTGCCGTGTGTGGTTCCCGCGGGCC
TGGCCTCTTTACGGGTTATGGCCCTTGCGTGCCTTGAATTACTTCCACCTGGCTGCAGTACGTGATTCTT
GATCCCGAGCTTCGGGTTGGAAGTGGGTGGGAGAGTTCGAGGCCTTGCGCTTAAGGAGCCCCTTCGCCTC
GTGCTTGAGTTGAGGCCTGGCCTGGGCGCTGGGGCCGCCGCGTGCGAATCTGGTGGCACCTTCGCGCCTG
TCTCGCTGCTTTCGATAAGTCTCTAGCCATTTAAAATTTTTGATGACCTGCTGCGACGCTTTTTTTCTGG
CAAGATAGTCTTGTAAATGCGGGCCAAGATCTGCACACTGGTATTTCGGTTTTTGGGGCCGCGGGCGGCG
ACGGGGCCCGTGCGTCCCAGCGCACATGTTCGGCGAGGCGGGGCCTGCGAGCGCGGCCACCGAGAATCGG
ACGGGGGTAGTCTCAAGCTGGCCGGCCTGCTCTGGTGCCTGGCCTCGCGCCGCCGTGTATCGCCCCGCCC
TGGGCGGCAAGGCTGGCCCGGTCGGCACCAGTTGCGTGAGCGGAAAGATGGCCGCTTCCCGGCCCTGCTG
CAGGGAGCTCAAAATGGAGGACGCGGCGCTCGGGAGAGCGGGCGGGTGAGTCACCCACACAAAGGAAAAG
GGCCTTTCCGTCCTCAGCCGTCGCTTCATGTGACTCCACGGAGTACCGGGCGCCGTCCAGGCACCTCGAT
TAGTTCTCGAGCTTTTGGAGTACGTCGTCTTTAGGTTGGGGGGAGGGGTTTTATGCGATGGAGTTTCCCC
ACACTGAGTGGGTGGAGACTGAAGTTAGGCCAGCTTGGCACTTGATGTAATTCTCCTTGGAATTTGCCCT
TTTTGAGTTTGGATCTTGGTTCATTCTCAAGCCTCAGACAGTGGTTCAAAGTTTTTTTCTTCCATTTCAG
GTGTCGTGAGGTACCGGATCCTCTAGAGTCGACTCCGGAATAACTTCGTATAGGATACTTTATACGAAGT
TATGCAGAATGGTAGCTGGATTGTAGCTGCTATTAGCAATATGAAACCTCTTAATAACTTCGTATAGCAT
ACATTATACGAAGTTATGGCGCGCCTTACTTGTACGCTAGCTTACAGCTCGTCCTTGGCATCAGCAAACC
CAAGCTCGGAAAGCTTTTGGTGAGCCTCAGCGTAATCAGCAAAGAAGGCATCTTCGTCCGCTGCATATTT
ATCAACGAGAGGGCGGAATACAGGGTCAGACAAAAGAGCCTTGTCAGAAGGTAGCTGAAGGAGACCTTCC
TTCTCACCACTCAACAACTCCGTGAAGTATGAGTTGTCGAAAATAAGAGGATTAGAGGTCCAGGGACCCT
CAAATCCAGAACGCTCCTTGTGTGCAGCTCCAATAGTGTGACCCCCAGATAGAGCAACGATATCTTGGTC
AGTAAGCCCCATAGCTTTGCCAAACACATCTCTCAAATGGTCAGAACCCTTAGTGGGATCGGGCAAGCGA
CCCTCTGGTGGTGGCTCAGGCTTGTCCTCTCTTCCAGGGTGGAATGGAACTTCAGGTCCACCCGTGACCT
CAACGGCAACAACGCCAGCCAACTGGTAGAAATCGGCGTAGCTCAAAATAGGGAACTCCGCCTTGAGTGG
CTCCAAAAGCCTAACAGCGATGTCAAGACCGTTGTTAGCGCTGTGAGCCAGTTCGGCAGGGTGCTTGATG
GTTCCGAAGGGTCCACCGGTCTTCGTGCCCTTGTCAAAGGTTCCAGCAGAGTGGAATGCCAAACGGAGCA
TTAGAGGAGCGCATCTCTTCTCAGCGATGAAGCCTCTGAGCTTCTTCTTCGCCTTCTCAACGGCCTTCTG
GTAATCAGCACTCACAGTTGGGTAAGACTTTCCGTCACCAGTGGAACCTGGAACCCAGAGCAGCAGTACC
CATAGCAGGAGTGTGTCTGTCTCCATGGTGGCGAATTCTAGCATAACTTCGTATAAAGTATCCTATACGA
AGTTATTTGCCTTAACCCAGAAATTATCACTGTTATTCTTTAGAATGGTGCAAAGAATAACTTCGTATAA
TGTATGCTATACGAAGTTATGAATTCGATATCAAGCTTATCGATAATCAACCTCTGGATTACAAAATTTG
TGAAAGATTGACTGGTATTCTTAACTATGTTGCTCCTTTTACGCTATGTGGATACGCTGCTTTAATGCCT
TTGTATCATGCTATTGCTTCCCGTATGGCTTTCATTTTCTCCTCCTTGTATAAATCCTGGTTGCTGTCTC
TTTATGAGGAGTTGTGGCCCGTTGTCAGGCAACGTGGCGTGGTGTGCACTGTGTTTGCTGACGCAACCCC
CACTGGTTGGGGCATTGCCACCACCTGTCAGCTCCTTTCCGGGACTTTCGCTTTCCCCCTCCCTATTGCC
ACGGCGGAACTCATCGCCGCCTGCCTTGCCCGCTGCTGGACAGGGGCTCGGCTGTTGGGCACTGACAATT
CCGTGGTGTTGTCGGGGAAATCATCGTCCTTTCCTTGGCTGCTCGCCTATGTTGCCACCTGGATTCTGCG
CGGGACGTCCTTCTGCTACGTCCCTTCGGCCCTCAATCCAGCGGACCTTCCTTCCCGCGGCCTGCTGCCG
GCTCTGCGGCCTCTTCCGCGTCTTCGCCTTCGCCCTCAGACGAGTCGGATCTCCCTTTGGGCCGCCTCCC
CGCATCGATACCGAGCGCTGCTCGAGAGATCTACGGGTGGCATCCCTGTGACCCCTCCCCAGTGCCTCTC
CTGGCCCTGGAAGTTGCCACTCCAGTGCCCACCAGCCTTGTCCTAATAAAATTAAGTTGCATCATTTTGT
CTGACTAGGTGTCCTTCTATAATATTATGGGGTGGAGGGGGGTGGTATGGAGCAAGGGGCAAGTTGGGAA
GACAACCTGTAGGGCCTGCGGGGTCTATTGGGAACCAAGCTGGAGTGCAGTGGCACAATCTTGGCTCACT
GCAATCTCCGCCTCCTGGGTTCAAGCGATTCTCCTGCCTCAGCCTCCCGAGTTGTTGGGATTCCAGGCAT
GCATGACCAGGCTCAGCTAATTTTTGTTTTTTTGGTAGAGACGGGGTTTCACCATATTGGCCAGGCTGGT
CTCCAACTCCTAATCTCAGGTGATCTACCCACCTTGGCCTCCCAAATTGCTGGGATTACAGGCGTGAACC
ACTGCTCCCTTCCCTGTCCTTCTGATTTTGTAGGTAACCACGTGCGGACCGAGCGGCCGCAGGAACCCCT
AGTGATGGAGTTGGCCACTCCCTCTCTGCGCGCTCGCTCGCTCACTGAGGCCGGGCGACCAAAGGTCGCC
CGACGCCCGGGCTTTGCCCGGGCGGCCTCAGTGAGCGAGCGAGCGCGCAGCTGCCTGCAGGGGCGCCTGA
TGCGGTATTTTCTCCTTACGCATCTGTGCGGTATTTCACACCGCATA
[95 nt withheld, positions 3898-3992]
T
[46 nt withheld, positions 3994-4039]
C
[141 nt withheld, positions 4041-4181]
CCTTTGACGTTGGAGTCCACGTTCTTT
[37 nt withheld, positions 4209-4245]
ACTCTATCTCGGGCTATTCTTTTGATTTATAAGGGATTTTGCCGATTTCGGTCTATTGGTTAAAAAATGA
GCTGATTTAACAAAAATTTAACGCGAATTTTAACAAAATATTAACGTTTACAATTTTATGGTGCACTCTC
AGTACAATCTGCTCTGATGCCGCATAGTTAAGCCAGCCCCGACACCCGCCAACACCCGCTGACGCGCCCT
GACGGGCTTGTCTGCTCCCGGCATCCGCTTACAGACAAGCTGTGACCGTCTCCGGGAGCTGCATGTGTCA
GAGGTTTTCACCGTCATCACCGAAACGCGCGAGACGAAAGGGCCTCGTGATACGCCTATTTTTATAGGTT
AATGTCATGATAATAATGGTTTCTTAGACGTCAGGTGGCACTTTTCGGGGAAATGTGCGCGGAACCCCTA
TTTGTTTATTTTTCTAAATACATTCAAATATGTATCCGCTCATGAGACAATAACCCTGATAAATGCTTCA
ATAATATTGAAAAAGGAAGAGTATGAGTATTCAACATTTCCGTGTCGCCCTTATTCCCTTTTTTGCGGCA
TTTTGCCTTCCTGTTTTTGCTCACCCAGAAACGCTGGTGAAAGTAAAAGATGCTGAAGATCAGTTGGGTG
CACGAGTGGGTTACATCGAACTGGATCTCAACAGCGGTAAGATCCTTGAGAGTTTTCGCCCCGAAGAACG
TTTTCCAATGATGAGCACTTTTAAAGTTCTGCTATGTGGCGCGGTATTATCCCGTATTGACGCCGGGCAA
GAGCAACTCGGTCGCCGCATACACTATTCTCAGAATGACTTGGTTGAGTACTCACCAGTCACAGAAAAGC
ATCTTACGGATGGCATGACAGTAAGAGAATTATGCAGTGCTGCCATAACCATGAGTGATAACACTGCGGC
CAACTTACTTCTGACAACGATCGGAGGACCGAAGGAGCTAACCGCTTTTTTGCACAACATGGGGGATCAT
GTAACTCGCCTTGATCGTTGGGAACCGGAGCTGAATGAAGCCATACCAAACGACGAGCGTGACACCACGA
TGCCTGTAGCAATGGCAACAACGTTGCGCAAACTATTAACTGGCGAACTACTTACTCTAGCTTCCCGGCA
ACAATTAATAGACTGGATGGAGGCGGATAAAGTTGCAGGACCACTTCTGCGCTCGGCCCTTCCGGCTGGC
TGGTTTATTGCTGATAAATCTGGAGCCGGTGAGCGTGGGTCTCGCGGTATCATTGCAGCACTGGGGCCAG
ATGGTAAGCCCTCCCGTATCGTAGTTATCTACACGACGGGGAGTCAGGCAACTATGGATGAACGAAATAG
ACAGATCGCTGAGATAGGTGCCTCACTGATTAAGCATTGGTAACTGTCAGACCAAGTTTACTCATATATA
CTTTAGATTGATTTAAAACTTCATTTTTAATTTAAAAGGATCTAGGTGAAGATCCTTTTTGATAATCTCA
TGACCAAAATCCCTTAACGTGAGTTTTCGTTCCACTGAGCGTCAGACCCCGTAGAAAAGATCAAAGGATC
TTCTTGAGATCCTTTTTTTCTGCGCGTAATCTGCTGCTTGCAAACAAAAAAACCACCGCTACCAGCGGTG
GTTTGTTTGCCGGATCAAGAGCTACCAACTCTTTTTCCGAAGGTAACTGGCTTCAGCAGAGCGCAGATAC
CAAATACTGTTCTTCTAGTGTAGCCGTAGTTAGGCCACCACTTCAAGAACTCTGTAGCACCGCCTACATA
CCTCGCTCTGCTAATCCTGTTACCAGTGGCTGCTGCCAGTGGCGATAAGTCGTGTCTTACCGGGTTGGAC
TCAAGACGATAGTTACCGGATAAGGCGCAGCGGTCGGGCTGAACGGGGGGTTCGTGCACACAGCCCAGCT
TGGAGCGAACGACCTACACCGAACTGAGATACCTACAGCGTGAGCTATGAGAAAGCGCCACGCTTCCCGA
AGGGAGAAAGGCGGACAGGTATCCGGTAAGCGGCAGGGTCGGAACAGGAGAGCGCACGAGGGAGCTTCCA
GGGGGAAACGCCTGGTATCTTTATAGTCCTGTCGGGTTTCGCCACCTCTGACTTGAGCGTCGATTTTTGT
GATGCTCGTCAGGGGGGCGGAGCCTATGGAAAAACGCCAGCAACGCGGCCTTTTTACGGTTCCTGGCCTT
TTGCTGGCCTTTTGCTCACATGT
Features (pLannotate 1.2.2; 24 found; start..end, strand, type, name):
     12..39      +  repeat_region  AAV2 ITR (fragment): inverted terminal repeat of adeno-associated virus serotype 2 inverted
     68..95      +  repeat_region  AAV2 ITR (fragment): inverted terminal repeat of adeno-associated virus serotype 2 inverted
    158..224     +  CDS            small t antigen (fragment): SV40 (simian virus 40) small t antigen
    231..1409    +  promoter       EF-1α promoter: strong constitutive promoter for human elongation factor EF-1α
   1416..1433    +  misc_feature   MCS (fragment): pUC18/19 multiple cloning site
   1440..1473    +  protein_bind   lox2272: Cre-mediated recombination occurs in the 8-bp core sequence (GGATACTT). lox2272 sites are compatible with each other, but incompatible with loxP or loxN sites (Lee and Saito, 1988). Cre recombinase
   1474..1523    -  intron         β-globin intron (fragment): internally truncated intron from human β-globin
   1524..1557    +  protein_bind   loxP: Cre-mediated recombination occurs in the 8-bp core sequence (GCATACAT). Cre recombinase
   1597..2343    -  CDS            APEX2: soybean ascorbate peroxidase, engineered to serve as a monomeric tag for electron microscopy and live-cell proteomics (Lam et al., 2015) more active than the original APEX due to the A134P mutation
   2344..2406    -  sig_peptide    Igκ leader: leader sequence from mouse immunoglobulin κ light chain
   2423..2456    -  protein_bind   lox2272: Cre-mediated recombination occurs in the 8-bp core sequence (GGATACTT). lox2272 sites are compatible with each other, but incompatible with loxP or loxN sites (Lee and Saito, 1988). Cre recombinase
   2457..2506    -  intron         β-globin intron (fragment): internally truncated intron from human β-globin
   2507..2540    -  protein_bind   loxP: Cre-mediated recombination occurs in the 8-bp core sequence (GCATACAT). Cre recombinase
   2541..2565    +  misc_feature   MCS (fragment): pBluescript multiple cloning site
   2565..3153    +  misc_feature   WPRE: woodchuck hepatitis virus posttranscriptional regulatory element
   3185..3661    +  polyA_signal   hGH poly(A) signal: human growth hormone polyadenylation signal
   3701..3841    +  repeat_region  AAV2 ITR: inverted terminal repeat of adeno-associated virus serotype 2 inverted
   3846..3897    -  misc_feature   bom (fragment): basis of mobility region from pBR322
   3916..4371    +  rep_origin     f1 ori (sequence partly withheld): f1 bacteriophage origin of replication; arrow indicates direction of (+) strand synthesis
   4372..4421    -  misc_feature   bom (fragment): basis of mobility region from pBR322
   4523..4558    -  CDS            rop (fragment): Rop protein, which maintains plasmids at low copy number; rop
   4653..4757    +  promoter       AmpR promoter: bla
   4758..5618    +  CDS            AmpR: β-lactamase; bla; confers resistance to ampicillin, carbenicillin, and related antibiotics
   5789..6377    +  rep_origin     ori: high-copy-number ColE1/pMB1/pBR322/pUC origin of replication
