[The description below was written by a language model from this plasmid's Addgene catalogue record and pLannotate feature annotations shown in this document.]
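Description:
pAAV-DIO-IGK-dAPEX2-KDEL (called pAAV-DIO-ER-dAPEX2 in the associated publication) is an adeno-associated virus transfer plasmid for Cre-dependent mammalian expression of an endoplasmic reticulum-targeted peroxidase reporter. It is propagated in bacteria as a high-copy plasmid through a ColE1/pUC-type origin and selected with ampicillin via the β-lactamase gene. An f1 phage origin is also present. The expression cassette is flanked by AAV2 inverted terminal repeats, which allow it to be packaged into recombinant AAV particles. The annotation detects the upstream ITR only as short fragments, while the downstream ITR is annotated in full. The catalogue lists a total size about ten bases larger than the sequenced record.

The payload is driven by the human EF-1α promoter and followed by a WPRE, which enhances transcript stability and expression, and a human growth hormone polyadenylation signal. Between them, the coding sequence sits in the antisense orientation, bracketed by oppositely oriented pairs of lox2272 and loxP sites in the double-floxed inverted (DIO) arrangement. Cre recombinase inverts the cassette into the sense orientation and then excises one site of each pair, locking it in place, so expression is restricted to Cre-expressing cells.

The open reading frame fuses the mouse Igκ leader signal peptide to dAPEX2, a derivative of soybean ascorbate peroxidase recorded as carrying the W41F and A134P mutations. According to the construct name it ends in a KDEL ER-retention motif, though this is not separately annotated in the feature table. The signal peptide and retention motif together would confine the enzyme to the ER lumen. The stated purpose is as a peroxidase reporter for multiplexed electron microscopy labeling, so that genetically defined cell types can be identified in EM images.
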