Addgene plasmid #117183: pAAV-DIO-IGK-dAPEX2-KDEL
Purpose: Plasmid name in publication: pAAV-DIO-ER-dAPEX2. Peroxidase reporter for multiplexed electron microscopy labeling
Depositing lab: David Ginty. Depositing organization: Harvard Medical School. Publication: Multiplexed peroxidase-based electron microscopy labeling enables simultaneous visualization of multiple cell types. Zhang Q, Lee WA, Paul DL, Ginty DD. Nat Neurosci. 2019 Mar 18. pii: 10.1038/s41593-019-0358-7. doi: 10.1038/s41593-019-0358-7. PubMed 30886406.
Backbone
  Vector backbone: pAAV
  Backbone size w/o insert (bp): 5623
  Total vector size (bp): 6448
  Vector type: Mammalian Expression, AAV, Cre/Lox
Growth in bacteria
  Bacterial resistance: Ampicillin, 100 μg/mL
  Growth temperature: 37°C
  Growth strain: NEB Stable
  Copy number: High Copy
Gene/Insert
  Gene/Insert name: IGK-dAPEX2-KDEL (alt name: pAAV-DIO-ER-dAPEX2)
  Species: G. max (soybean)
  Insert size (bp): 825
  Mutation: W41F and A134P on soybean APX
  Promoter: EF1a
  Cloning method: Gibson Cloning
  Sequencing primers: 5′ tcaagcctcagacagtggttc; 3′ CATAGCGTAAAAGGAGCAACA
Terms and licenses: Academic/Nonprofit Terms; Industry Terms: Not Available to Industry
How to cite: pAAV-DIO-IGK-dAPEX2-KDEL was a gift from David Ginty (Addgene plasmid # 117183 ; http://n2t.net/addgene:117183 ; RRID:Addgene_117183)
